>Addgene plasmid #230193 | AiP12167 - pAAV-AiE0407h-minBG-SYFP2-WPRE3-BGHpA (Alias: CN2167) | addgene full sequence | sequence record 470446 | Addgene NGS Result
GGCCACTCCCTCTCTGCGCGCTCGCTCGCTCACTGAGGCCGGGCGACCAAAGGTCGCCCGACGCCCGGGC
GGCCTCAGTGAGCGAGCGAGCGCGCAGCTGCCTGCAGGACATGTGAGCAAAAGGCCAGCAAAAGGCCAGG
AACCGTAAAAAGGCCGCGTTGCTGGCGTTTTTCCATAGGCTCCGCCCCCCTGACGAGCATCACAAAAATC
GACGCTCAAGTCAGAGGTGGCGAAACCCGACAGGACTATAAAGATACCAGGCGTTTCCCCCTGGAAGCTC
CCTCGTGCGCTCTCCTGTTCCGACCCTGCCGCTTACCGGATACCTGTCCGCCTTTCTCCCTTCGGGAAGC
GTGGCGCTTTCTCATAGCTCACGCTGTAGGTATCTCAGTTCGGTGTAGGTCGTTCGCTCCAAGCTGGGCT
GTGTGCACGAACCCCCCGTTCAGCCCGACCGCTGCGCCTTATCCGGTAACTATCGTCTTGAGTCCAACCC
GGTAAGACACGACTTATCGCCACTGGCAGCAGCCACTGGTAACAGGATTAGCAGAGCGAGGTATGTAGGC
GGTGCTACAGAGTTCTTGAAGTGGTGGCCTAACTACGGCTACACTAGAAGAACAGTATTTGGTATCTGCG
CTCTGCTGAAGCCAGTTACCTTCGGAAAAAGAGTTGGTAGCTCTTGATCCGGCAAACAAACCACCGCTGG
TAGCGGTGGTTTTTTTGTTTGCAAGCAGCAGATTACGCGCAGAAAAAAAGGATCTCAAGAAGATCCTTTG
ATCTTTTCTACGGGGTCTGACGCTCAGTGGAACGAAAACTCACGTTAAGGGATTTTGGTCATGAGATTAT
CAAAAAGGATCTTCACCTAGATCCTTTTAAATTAAAAATGAAGTTTTAAATCAATCTAAAGTATATATGA
GTAAACTTGGTCTGACAGTTACCAATGCTTAATCAGTGAGGCACCTATCTCAGCGATCTGTCTATTTCGT
TCATCCATAGTTGCCTGACTCCCCGTCGTGTAGATAACTACGATACGGGAGGGCTTACCATCTGGCCCCA
GTGCTGCAATGATACCGCGAGACCCACGCTCACCGGCTCCAGATTTATCAGCAATAAACCAGCCAGCCGG
AAGGGCCGAGCGCAGAAGTGGTCCTGCAACTTTATCCGCCTCCATCCAGTCTATTAATTGTTGCCGGGAA
GCTAGAGTAAGTAGTTCGCCAGTTAATAGTTTGCGCAACGTTGTTGCCATTGCTACAGGCATCGTGGTGT
CACGCTCGTCGTTTGGTATGGCTTCATTCAGCTCCGGTTCCCAACGATCAAGGCGAGTTACATGATCCCC
CATGTTGTGCAAAAAAGCGGTTAGCTCCTTCGGTCCTCCGATCGTTGTCAGAAGTAAGTTGGCCGCAGTG
TTATCACTCATGGTTATGGCAGCACTGCATAATTCTCTTACTGTCATGCCATCCGTAAGATGCTTTTCTG
TGACTGGTGAGTACTCAACCAAGTCATTCTGAGAATAGTGTATGCGGCGACCGAGTTGCTCTTGCCCGGC
GTCAATACGGGATAATACCGCGCCACATAGCAGAACTTTAAAAGTGCTCATCATTGGAAAACGTTCTTCG
GGGCGAAAACTCTCAAGGATCTTACCGCTGTTGAGATCCAGTTCGATGTAACCCACTCGTGCACCCAACT
GATCTTCAGCATCTTTTACTTTCACCAGCGTTTCTGGGTGAGCAAAAACAGGAAGGCAAAATGCCGCAAA
AAAGGGAATAAGGGCGACACGGAAATGTTGAATACTCATACTCTTCCTTTTTCAATATTATTGAAGCATT
TATCAGGGTTATTGTCTCATGAGCGGATACATATTTGAATGTATTTAGAAAAATAAACAAATAGGGGTTC
CGCGCACATTTCCCCGAAAAGTGCCACCTGACGTCTAAGAAACCATTATTATCATGACATTAACCTATAA
AAATAGGCGTATCACGAGGCCCTTTCGTCTCGCGCGTTTCGGTGATGACGGTGAAAACCTCTGACACATG
CAGCTCCCGGAGACGGTCACAGCTTGTCTGTAAGCGGATGCCGGGAGCAGACAAGCCCGTCAGGGCGCGT
CAGCGGGTGTTGGCGGGTGTCGGGGCTGGCTTAACTATGCGGCATCAGAGCAGATTGTACTGAGAGTGCA
CCATAAAATTGTAAACGTTAATATTTTGTTAAAATTCGCGTTAAATTTTTGTTAAATCAGCTCATTTTTT
AACCAATAGACCGAAATCGGCAAAATCCCTTATAAATCAAAAGAATAGCCCGAGATAGAGT
[37 nt withheld, positions 2302-2338]
AAAGAACGTGGACTCCAACGTCAAAGG
[141 nt withheld, positions 2366-2506]
G
[46 nt withheld, positions 2508-2553]
A
[95 nt withheld, positions 2555-2649]
TATGCGGTGTGAAATACCGCACAGATGCGTAAGGAGAAAATACCGCATCAGGCGCCCCTGCAGGCAGCTG
CGCGCTCGCTCGCTCACTGAGGCCGCCCGGGCAAAGCCCGGGCGTCGGGCGACCTTTGGTCGCCCGGCCT
CAGTGAGCGAGCGAGCGCGCAGAGAGGGAGTGGCCAACTCCATCACTAGGGGTTCCTGCGGCCGCTCGGT
CCGCACGTGAGATCTCATGCCTGCTATTGTCTTCCCAATCCTCCCCCTTGCTGTCCTGCCCCACCCCACC
CCCCAGAATAGAATGACACCTACTCAGACAATGCGATGCAATTTCCTCATTTTATTAGGAAAGGACAGTG
GGAGTGGCACCTTCCAGGGTCAAGGAAGGCACGGGGGAGGGGCAAACAACAGATGGCTGGCAACTAGAAG
GCACAGTCGAAGATCTCTCGAGCCACGGAATTGTCAGTGCCCAACAGCCGAGCCCCTGTCCAGCAGCGGG
CAAGGCAGGCGGCGATGAGTTCCGCCGTGGCAAGAACTAACCAGGATTTATACAAGGAGGAGAAAATGAA
AGCCATACGGGAAGCAATAGCATGATACAAAGGCATTAAAGCAGCGTATCCACATAGCGTAAAAGGAGCA
ACATAGTTAAGAATACCAGTCAATCTTTCACAAATTTTGTAATCCAGAGGTTGATTATGATATCGAATTC
GCGGCCGCGGCGCGCCGTCGACTTACTTGTACAGCTCGTCCATGCCGAGAGTGATCCCGGCGGCGGTCAC
GAACTCCAGCAGGACCATGTGATCGCGCTTCTCGTTGGGGTCTTTGCTCAGCTTGGACTGGTAGCTCAGG
TAGTGGTTGTCGGGCAGCAGCACGGGGCCGTCGCCGATGGGGGTGTTCTGCTGGTAGTGGTCGGCGAGCT
GCACGCCGCCGTCCTCGATGTTGTGGCGGATCTTGAAGTTGGCCTTGATGCCGTTCTTCTGCTTGTCGGC
GGTGATATAGACGTTGTGGCTGTTGTAGTTGTACTCCAGCTTGTGCCCCAGGATGTTGCCGTCCTCCTTG
AAGTCGATGCCCTTCAGCTCGATGCGGTTCACCAGGGTGTCGCCCTCGAACTTCACCTCGGCGCGGGTCT
TGTAGTTGCCGTCGTCCTTGAAGAAGATGGTGCGCTCCTGGACGTAGCCTTCGGGCATGGCGGACTTGAA
GAAGTCGTGCTGCTTCATGTGGTCGGGGTAGCGGGCGAAGCACTGCACGCCGTAGCCCAGGGTGGTCACG
AGGGTGGGCCAGGGCACGGGCAGCTTGCCGGTGGTGCAGATCAGCTTCAGGGTCAGCTTGCCGTAGGTGG
CATCGCCCTCGCCCTCGCCGGACACGCTGAACTTGTGGCCGTTTACGTCGCCGTCCAGCTCGACCAGGAT
GGGCACCACCCCGGTGAACAGCTCCTCGCCCTTGCTCACCATGGTGGCGACCGGTAGCGCTAGCTTCGAA
AGATCTGGATCCCAGAAGCAAATGTAAGCAATAGATGGCTCTGCCCTGACTTTTATGCCCAGCCCGAGCT
CCTGTGCTCCCTTCTACCCCCACCCCCGCAGCCAGTGCTGGTTCCCCACACCTGGTCACTAGGCTCTGTA
AGCTTCTCAGGGCCAGCCAGTTCTGCGCTGGCACCAAGCCAGTCTCAGCAAACAAAGAACAATCGGCATG
TTGTTCTCAATCCAGTTCACACTTAAAACCCTCTGGGCCAGGCACAACCTCCCTCCACTGCCCTCAGACT
CTTTGACTTTCTGATTGACTGGGTGGTGACACCTGGGCTGGGGAGCAAAGCAGTAACGCGTGCGGCCGCA
GGAACCCCTAGTGATGGAGTT
Features (pLannotate 1.2.2; 15 found; start..end, strand, type, name):
     14..41      -  repeat_region  AAV2 ITR (fragment): inverted terminal repeat of adeno-associated virus serotype 2 inverted
     70..97      -  repeat_region  AAV2 ITR (fragment): inverted terminal repeat of adeno-associated virus serotype 2 inverted
    170..758     -  rep_origin     ori: high-copy-number ColE1/pMB1/pBR322/pUC origin of replication
    929..1789    -  CDS            AmpR: β-lactamase; bla; confers resistance to ampicillin, carbenicillin, and related antibiotics
   1790..1894    -  promoter       AmpR promoter: bla
   1989..2024    +  CDS            rop (fragment): Rop protein, which maintains plasmids at low copy number; rop
   2126..2175    +  misc_feature   bom (fragment): basis of mobility region from pBR322
   2176..2631    -  rep_origin     f1 ori (sequence partly withheld): f1 bacteriophage origin of replication; arrow indicates direction of (+) strand synthesis
   2650..2701    +  misc_feature   bom (fragment): basis of mobility region from pBR322
   2706..2846    -  repeat_region  AAV2 ITR: inverted terminal repeat of adeno-associated virus serotype 2 inverted
   2964..3075    -  polyA_signal   bGH poly(A) signal: bovine growth hormone polyadenylation signal
   3092..3172    -  misc_feature   WPRE (fragment): woodchuck hepatitis virus posttranscriptional regulatory element
   3178..3335    -  misc_feature   WPRE (fragment): woodchuck hepatitis virus posttranscriptional regulatory element
   3375..4091    -  CDS            SYFP2: SYFP2 is a basic (constitutively fluorescent) yellow fluorescent protein published in 2006, derived from Aequorea victoria. It is reported to be a very rapidly-maturing monomer with moderate acid sensitivity.
   4469..4490    +  repeat_region  AAV2 ITR (fragment): inverted terminal repeat of adeno-associated virus serotype 2 inverted
