[The description below was written by a language model from this plasmid's Addgene catalogue record and pLannotate feature annotations shown in this document.]
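Description:
AiP12167 - pAAV-AiE0407h-minBG-SYFP2-WPRE3-BGHpA (alias CN2167) is a 4,490 nt AAV transfer plasmid built on a pAAV2 backbone, intended for packaging a reporter genome into recombinant adeno-associated virus for delivery to brain tissue. In bacteria it is maintained at high copy from a ColE1/pUC-type origin and selected with ampicillin through the bla gene and its own promoter. The backbone also carries an f1 phage origin and short remnants of pBR322 rop and bom sequences. It is grown in a recombination-deficient strain, a common precaution to keep the repeat-rich ITRs intact.

The payload lies between AAV2 inverted terminal repeats, which supply the cis signals for genome replication and encapsidation. One ITR is annotated in full, while the other appears as several fragments spanning the circular sequence junction. Within the cassette, the AiE0407h enhancer is placed upstream of minBG, a minimal promoter presumed to have little activity of its own, so that expression depends largely on the enhancer and is restricted to the cell populations in which it is active. This pair drives SYFP2, a monomeric, rapidly maturing yellow fluorescent protein derived from Aequorea victoria. Transcripts are stabilised and terminated by WPRE3, a shortened woodchuck hepatitis virus posttranscriptional regulatory element that annotates as two WPRE fragments, and a bovine growth hormone polyadenylation signal. The enhancer and minimal promoter are not annotated in the feature table, but they presumably occupy the unannotated stretch between the SYFP2 start and the adjacent ITR.

The construct belongs to a collection of enhancer AAVs developed for genetic access to cortical cell types, with SYFP2 fluorescence reporting enhancer specificity. The record does not state which cell population AiE0407h targets.
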