Addgene plasmid #230193: AiP12167 - pAAV-AiE0407h-minBG-SYFP2-WPRE3-BGHpA (Alias: CN2167)
Purpose: AiE0407h is an enhancer sequence, designed to drive AAV-mediated transgene expression in specific populations of brain cells
Depositing lab: Allen Institute for Brain Science & Boaz Levi. Depositing organization: Allen Institute. Publication: A suite of enhancer AAVs and transgenic mouse lines for genetic access to cortical cell types. Ben-Simon Y, Hooper M, Narayan S, Daigle TL, Dwivedi D, Way SW, Oster A, Stafford DA, Mich JK, Taormina MJ, Martinez RA, Opitz-Araya X, Roth JR, Alexander JR, Allen S, Amster A, Arbuckle J, Ayala A, Baker PM, Bakken TE, Barcelli T, Barta S, Bendrick J, Bertagnolli D, Bielstein C, Bishwakarma P, Bowlus J, Boyer G, Brouner K, Casian B, Casper T, Chakka AB, Chakrabarty R, Chance RK, Chavan S, Clark M, Colbert K, Collman F, Daniel S, Departee M, DiValentin P, Donadio N, Dotson N, Egdorf T, Fliss T, Gabitto M, Garcia J, Gary A, Gasperini M, Gloe J, Goldy J, Gore BB, Graybuck L, Greisman N, Haeseleer F, Halterman C, Haradon Z, Hastings SD, Helback O, Ho W, Hockemeyer D, Huang C, Huff S, Hunker A, Johansen N, Jones D, Juneau Z, Kalmbach B, Kannan M, Khem S, Kussick E, Kutsal R, Larsen R, Lee C, Lee AY, Leibly M, Lenz GH, Li S, Liang E, Lusk N, Madigan Z, Malloy J, Malone J, McCue R, Melchor J, Mollenkopf T, Moosman S, Morin E, Newman D, Ng L, Ngo K, Omstead V, Otto S, Oyama A, Pena N, Pham T, Phillips E, Pom CA, Potekhina L, Ransford S, Ray PL, Rette D, Reynoldson C, Rimorin C, Rocha D, Ruiz A, Sanchez REA, Sawyer L, Sedeno-Cortes A, Sevigny JP, Shapovalova N, Shepard N, Shulga L, Sigler AR, Siverts L, Soliman S, Somasundaram S, Staats B, Stewart K, Szelenyi E, Tieu M, Trader C, Tran A, van Velthoven CTJ, Walker M, Wang Y, Weed N, Wirthlin M, Wood T, Wynalda B, Yao Z, Zhou T, Ariza J, Dee N, Reding M, Ronellenfitch K, Mufti S, Sunkin SM, Smith KA, Esposito L, Waters J, Thyagarajan B, Yao S, Lein ES, Zeng H, Levi BP, Ngai J, Ting JT, Tasic B. Cell. 2025 May 16:S0092-8674(25)00513-6. doi: 10.1016/j.cell.2025.05.002. PubMed 40403729.
Backbone
  Vector backbone: pAAV2
  Vector type: AAV
Growth in bacteria
  Bacterial resistance: Ampicillin, 100 μg/mL
  Growth temperature: 37°C
  Growth strain: NEB Stable
  Copy number: High Copy
Gene/Insert
  Gene/Insert name: SYFP2
  Species: Synthetic
  Promoter: minBG
  Cloning method: Gibson Cloning
Terms and licenses: Academic/Nonprofit Terms; Industry Terms: Not Available to Industry
How to cite: AiP12167 - pAAV-AiE0407h-minBG-SYFP2-WPRE3-BGHpA (Alias: CN2167) was a gift from Allen Institute for Brain Science & Boaz Levi (Addgene plasmid # 230193 ; http://n2t.net/addgene:230193 ; RRID:Addgene_230193)
